Addgene plasmid #37783: pUASP YFP Rab9Db WT
Depositing lab: Matthew Scott. Depositing organization: Stanford University. Publication: Thirty-one flavors of Drosophila rab proteins. Zhang J, Schulze KL, Hiesinger PR, Suyama K, Wang S, Fish M, Acar M, Hoskins RA, Bellen HJ, Scott MP. Genetics. 2007 Jun;176(2):1307-22. Epub 2007 Apr 3. 10.1534/genetics.106.066761 PubMed 17409086.
Backbone
  Vector backbone: pUASP
  Backbone size w/o insert (bp): 9939
  Vector type: Insect Expression ; Drosophila
Growth in bacteria
  Bacterial resistance: Ampicillin, 100 μg/mL
  Growth temperature: 37°C
  Growth strain: Top10
  Copy number: Unknown
Gene/Insert
  Gene/Insert name: Rab9Db
  Species: D. melanogaster (fly)
  Entrez Gene: Rab9Db (a.k.a. Dmel_CG9807, CG9807, Dmel\CG9807)
  Promoter: GAL4
  Tag / fusion protein: YFP (N terminal on backbone)
  Cloning method: Gateway Cloning
  Sequencing primers: 5′ EGFP-C; 3′ pUASp-3 5'-AGGTTTAACCAGGGGATGCT
Terms and licenses: Academic/Nonprofit Terms; Industry Terms: Not Available to Industry
How to cite: pUASP YFP Rab9Db WT was a gift from Matthew Scott (Addgene plasmid # 37783 ; http://n2t.net/addgene:37783 ; RRID:Addgene_37783)
