[The description below was written by a language model from this plasmid's Addgene catalogue record.]
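Description:
pUASP YFP Rab9Db WT is a Drosophila expression plasmid built on the pUASP backbone (about 9.9 kb without insert), a vector type used for GAL4-dependent transgene expression in flies. It is propagated in E. coli under ampicillin selection. The record lists the copy number as unknown and provides no feature table, so the origin of replication, any fly transformation marker and other backbone elements are not documented here.

The insert is the wild-type coding sequence of Rab9Db (CG9807), a Drosophila melanogaster member of the Rab family of small GTPases, which generally regulate vesicle trafficking and membrane identity. The gene was introduced by Gateway recombination, placing it downstream of a YFP tag carried on the backbone, so the product is an N-terminally YFP-tagged Rab9Db fusion. The promoter field reads "GAL4", meaning that transcription depends on upstream activating sequences bound by the yeast GAL4 transcription factor. The fusion is therefore silent until combined with a GAL4 driver, which determines the tissue and timing of expression. UASp-type vectors are generally chosen because they support expression in the female germline as well as in somatic tissues.

The "WT" designation marks this as the unmutated form of the protein. The associated publication describes a broad survey of Drosophila Rab proteins, suggesting that the plasmid belongs to a larger collection of tagged Rab constructs. Its likely use is to generate transgenic flies, or to express the protein in GAL4-expressing cells, so that the subcellular localisation and behaviour of Rab9Db can be followed by fluorescence.
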