>Addgene plasmid #37783 | pUASP YFP Rab9Db WT | addgene partial sequence | sequence record 59085 | EGFP-C 5'-CATGGTCCTGCTGGAGTTCGTG-3'
AGTCCGGACTCAGATCTCGAGCTCAAGCTTCGAATTCTGCAGTCGACGGTACCGCGGGCCCGGGATCATC
AACAAGTTTGTACAAAAAAGCAGGCTTAATGAGCCAATACGACAATCCGTTTAAGATTATCATCCTGGGT
GACAGCGGCGTAGGCAAAACCTGCCTGCTGATGCGTTTCTCGGATAACCAATTCACCGAAAGACACCGGG
TCACGGTGGGCATGGATAGAAGGGAGTGCAGCGTGGAGTTTGCCGATTGGAGGATGGGGAGGATGCTGCA
AGTCTGGGACACCTCCGACGACGAGCGCTTCAAATTGCTGAAGGCGACCCAATGTCGCAGTGCCCATGGC
ATACTGCTCGTCTACGACATAACGTCGTCCAAAAGTTTCCAAAACATCGATGGCTGGATGAAGGAGATAC
GGCGCCTGTGTCCGGATAAGGTAACCGTCCTGCTGGTGGGCAACAAAAGTGATGATCCGAACCATCGCCA
GGTGAGCATGGCGCAGGGGTTCAACTATGCCCATCGTCAGTCAATCTGCTTTGAAGAGGTTTCCGCCAAG
AGTGGAAGGAATGTATATGACATATTTAGCTCGTTGGCAATGGACATATATACATATCGTCGTGTACATT
ACAACCCGTTCAGCTTGACATCTTGGCAGGAAGAGGAGGACGCTGAAGAGTCACTGGATTAAAACCCAGC
TTTCTTGTACAAAGTGGTTGATGATCCTCTAGAGTCGACCTCGAACGTTAACGTTAACGTAACGTTAACT
CGAGGAGCTTGATAACATTATACCTAAACCCATGGTCAAGAGTAAACATTTCTGCCCTTTGAAGTTGAGA
ACACAATTTAAGCATCCCCTGGGTTAAACCTG
